Addgene plasmid #153644: pGBW-m4252852
Purpose: Mammalian expression plasmid for SARS-CoV-2 S (surface glycoprotein)
Depositing lab: Ginkgo Bioworks & Benjie Chen. Depositing organization: Ginkgo Bioworks.
Backbone
  Vector backbone: pTwist_CMV_Puro_6 with AarI site removed
  Backbone size w/o insert (bp): 6080
  Vector type: Mammalian Expression
  Selectable markers: Puromycin
Growth in bacteria
  Bacterial resistance: Ampicillin, 100 μg/mL
  Growth temperature: 37°C
  Growth strain: DH5alpha
  Copy number: High Copy
Gene/Insert
  Gene/Insert name: SARS-CoV-2 S (surface glycoprotein) (alt names: Spike protein; S protein)
  Species: Severe acute respiratory syndrome coronavirus 2
  Insert size (bp): 3815
  Mutation: wt
  Entrez Gene: S (a.k.a. GU280_gp02, spike glycoprotein)
  Promoter: CMV
  Tag / fusion protein: Cleavable TEV;HA (C terminal on backbone)
  Cloning method: Unknown
Resource information
  A portion of this plasmid was derived from a plasmid made by: GinkgoBioworks
Depositor comments: NCBI reference sequence: 43740568
How to cite: pGBW-m4252852 was a gift from Ginkgo Bioworks & Benjie Chen (Addgene plasmid # 153644 ; http://n2t.net/addgene:153644 ; RRID:Addgene_153644)
