[The description below was written by a language model from this plasmid's Addgene catalogue record and pLannotate feature annotations shown in this document.]
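Description:
pGBW-m4252852 is a mammalian expression plasmid of about 10 kb that carries the wild-type SARS-CoV-2 spike (S, surface glycoprotein) coding sequence. It is built on a pTwist_CMV_Puro_6 backbone from which an AarI site has been removed. In bacteria it is maintained as a high-copy plasmid through a ColE1/pUC-type origin and selected with ampicillin via a full-length β-lactamase gene. A short additional β-lactamase fragment also appears in the annotation and is probably a backbone remnant. Bacterial rrnG and T7 terminators sit around the cassettes and likely limit read-through transcription.

The spike open reading frame, roughly 3.8 kb, is driven by the human cytomegalovirus immediate-early enhancer and promoter and is followed by an SV40 polyadenylation signal. The promoter region is annotated only as fragments and as a truncated CMV variant. According to the catalogue entry, the backbone supplies a C-terminal HA epitope tag preceded by a TEV protease cleavage site, which would allow detection or capture of the protein and later removal of the tag. These small elements are not annotated separately in the feature table, although there is unannotated space between the end of the spike coding sequence and the poly(A) signal. The expression unit is bracketed by short 5' and 3' β-globin insulator elements, which are intended to shield it from neighbouring regulatory influences.

A separate cassette places puromycin N-acetyltransferase under the human ubiquitin C promoter with a synthetic poly(A) signal, permitting puromycin selection of transfected mammalian cells. The record gives the purpose only as mammalian expression of the spike protein and does not specify particular downstream applications.
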