Features (pLannotate 1.2.2; 19 found; start..end, strand, type, name):
    110..181     +  misc_feature   5' β-globin insulator: insulator upstream of the human β-globin locus (Farrell et al., 2002)
    186..232     -  terminator     T7 terminator: transcription terminator for bacteriophage T7 RNA polymerase
    250..298     -  polyA_signal   poly(A) signal: synthetic polyadenylation signal
    379..682     +  enhancer       CMV enhancer: human cytomegalovirus immediate early enhancer
    755..772     -  promoter       CMV promoter (fragment): human cytomegalovirus (CMV) immediate early promoter
    835..886     +  promoter       CMVd2 promoter: truncated human cytomegalovirus (CMV) immediate early promoter that yields moderately reduced expression relative to the full-length promoter
    961..4779    +  CDS            S: SPIKE_SARS2 - Experimental evidence at protein level: Swiss-Prot protein existence level 1. [Spike glycoprotein]: May down-regulate host tetherin (BST2) by lysosomal degradation, thereby counteracting its antiviral activity. From Severe acute respiratory syndrome coronavirus 2 (2019-nCoV) (SARS-CoV-2).
   4880..5001    -  polyA_signal   SV40 poly(A) signal: SV40 polyadenylation signal
   5024..5093    -  CDS            large T antigen (fragment): large T antigen from SV40 (simian virus 40)
   5116..5162    +  terminator     T7 terminator: transcription terminator for bacteriophage T7 RNA polymerase
   5192..5328    +  terminator     rrnG terminator: transcription terminator from the E. coli ribosomal RNA rrnG operon (Albrechtsen et al., 1991)
   5373..5444    +  misc_feature   3' β-globin insulator: insulator downstream of the human β-globin locus (Farrell et al., 2002)
   5670..6258    -  rep_origin     ori: high-copy-number ColE1/pMB1/pBR322/pUC origin of replication
   6430..6494    -  CDS            bla(M) (fragment): β-lactamase lacking the signal sequence; bla(M); allows cytosolic expression of β-lactamase
   6758..7967    +  promoter       UbC promoter: human ubiquitin C promoter
   7971..8568    +  CDS            PuroR (fragment): puromycin N-acetyltransferase; pac from Streptomyces; confers resistance to puromycin
   8597..8645    +  polyA_signal   poly(A) signal: synthetic polyadenylation signal
   8911..9771    +  CDS            AmpR: β-lactamase; bla; confers resistance to ampicillin, carbenicillin, and related antibiotics
   9784..9920    +  terminator     rrnG terminator: transcription terminator from the E. coli ribosomal RNA rrnG operon (Albrechtsen et al., 1991)
>Addgene plasmid #153644 | pGBW-m4252852 | addgene full sequence | sequence record 307365 | Addgene NGS Result
CCGTCGTTTCGAGCTTACGCGAACAGCCGTGGCGCTCATTTGCTCGTCGGGCATCGAATCTCGTCAGCTA
TCGTCAGCTTACCTTTTTGGCAGCGATCGCGGCTCCCGACATCTTGGACCATTAGCTCCACAGGTATCTT
CTTCCCTCTAGTGGTCATAACAGCAGCTTCAGCTACCTCTCAATTCAAAAAACCCCTCAAGACCCGTTTA
GAGGCCCCAAGGGGTTATGCTATCAATCGTTGCGTTACACACACAAAAAACCAACACACATCCATCTTCG
ATGGATAGCGATTTTATTATCTAACTGCTGATCGAGTGTAGCCAGATCTAGTAATCAATTACGGGGTCAT
TAGTTCATAGCCCATATATGGAGTTCCGCGTTACATAACTTACGGTAAATGGCCCGCCTGGCTGACCGCC
CAACGACCCCCGCCCATTGACGTCAATAATGACGTATGTTCCCATAGTAACGCCAATAGGGACTTTCCAT
TGACGTCAATGGGTGGAGTATTTACGGTAAACTGCCCACTTGGCAGTACATCAAGTGTATCATATGCCAA
GTACGCCCCCTATTGACGTCAATGACGGTAAATGGCCCGCCTGGCATTATGCCCAGTACATGACCTTATG
GGACTTTCCTACTTGGCAGTACATCTACGTATTAGTCATCGCTATTACCATGCTGATGCGGTTTTGGCAG
TACATCAATGGGCGTGGATAGCGGTTTGACTCACGGGGATTTCCAAGTCTCCACCCCATTGACGTCAATG
GGAGTTTGTTTTGGCACCAAAATCAACGGGACTTTCCAAAATGTCGTAACAACTCCGCCCCATTGACGCA
AATGGGCGGTAGGCGTGTACGGTGGGAGGTCTATATAAGCAGAGCTGGTTTAGTGAACCGTCAGATCAGA
TCTTTGTCGATCCTACCATCCACTCGACACACCCGCCAGCGGCCGCCACCATGTTTGTTTTTCTTGTTTT
ATTGCCACTAGTCTCTAGTCAGTGTGTTAATCTTACAACCAGAACTCAATTACCCCCTGCATACACTAAT
TCTTTCACACGTGGTGTTTATTACCCTGACAAAGTTTTCAGATCCTCAGTTTTACATTCAACTCAGGACT
TGTTCTTACCTTTCTTTTCCAATGTTACTTGGTTCCATGCTATACATGTCTCTGGGACCAATGGTACTAA
GAGGTTTGATAACCCTGTCCTACCATTTAATGATGGTGTTTATTTTGCTTCCACTGAGAAGTCTAACATA
ATAAGAGGCTGGATTTTTGGTACTACTTTAGATTCGAAGACCCAGTCCCTACTTATTGTTAATAACGCTA
CTAATGTTGTTATTAAAGTCTGTGAATTTCAATTTTGTAATGATCCATTTTTGGGTGTTTATTACCACAA
AAACAACAAAAGTTGGATGGAAAGTGAGTTCAGAGTTTATTCTAGTGCGAATAATTGCACTTTTGAATAT
GTCTCTCAGCCTTTTCTTATGGACCTTGAAGGAAAACAGGGTAATTTCAAAAATCTTAGGGAATTTGTGT
TTAAGAATATTGATGGTTATTTTAAAATATATTCTAAGCACACGCCTATTAATTTAGTGCGTGATCTCCC
TCAGGGTTTTTCGGCTTTAGAACCATTGGTAGATTTGCCAATAGGTATTAACATCACTAGGTTTCAAACT
TTACTTGCTTTACATAGAAGTTATTTGACTCCTGGTGATTCTTCTTCAGGTTGGACAGCTGGTGCTGCAG
CTTATTATGTGGGTTATCTTCAACCTAGGACTTTTCTATTAAAATATAATGAAAATGGAACCATTACAGA
TGCTGTAGACTGTGCACTTGACCCTCTCTCAGAAACAAAGTGTACGTTGAAATCCTTCACTGTAGAAAAA
GGAATCTATCAAACTTCTAACTTTAGAGTCCAACCAACAGAATCTATTGTTAGATTTCCTAATATTACAA
ACTTGTGCCCTTTTGGTGAAGTTTTTAACGCCACCAGATTTGCATCTGTTTATGCTTGGAACAGGAAGAG
AATCAGCAACTGTGTTGCTGATTATTCTGTCCTATATAATTCCGCATCATTTTCCACTTTTAAGTGTTAT
GGAGTGTCTCCTACTAAATTAAATGATCTCTGCTTTACTAATGTCTATGCAGATTCATTTGTAATTAGAG
GTGATGAAGTCAGACAAATCGCTCCAGGGCAAACTGGAAAGATTGCTGATTATAATTATAAATTACCAGA
TGATTTTACAGGCTGCGTTATAGCTTGGAATTCTAACAATCTTGATTCTAAGGTTGGTGGTAATTATAAT
TACCTGTATAGATTGTTTAGGAAGTCTAATCTCAAACCTTTTGAGAGAGATATTTCAACTGAAATCTATC
AGGCCGGTAGCACACCTTGTAATGGTGTTGAAGGTTTTAATTGTTACTTTCCTTTACAATCATATGGTTT
CCAACCCACTAATGGTGTTGGTTACCAACCATACAGAGTAGTAGTACTTTCTTTTGAACTTCTACATGCA
CCAGCAACTGTTTGTGGACCTAAAAAGTCTACTAATTTGGTTAAAAACAAATGTGTCAATTTCAACTTCA
ATGGTTTAACAGGCACAGGTGTTCTTACTGAGTCTAACAAAAAGTTTCTGCCTTTCCAACAATTTGGCAG
AGACATTGCTGACACTACTGATGCTGTCCGTGATCCACAGACACTTGAGATTCTTGACATTACACCATGT
TCTTTTGGTGGTGTCAGTGTTATAACACCAGGAACAAATACTTCTAACCAGGTTGCTGTTCTTTATCAGG
ATGTTAACTGCACAGAAGTCCCTGTTGCTATTCATGCAGATCAACTTACTCCTACTTGGCGTGTTTATTC
TACAGGTTCTAATGTTTTTCAAACACGTGCAGGCTGTTTAATAGGGGCTGAACATGTCAACAACTCATAT
GAGTGTGACATACCCATTGGTGCAGGTATATGCGCTAGTTATCAGACTCAGACTAATTCTCCTCGGCGGG
CACGTAGTGTAGCTAGTCAATCCATCATTGCCTACACTATGTCACTTGGTGCAGAAAATTCAGTTGCTTA
CTCTAATAACTCTATTGCCATACCCACAAATTTTACTATTAGTGTTACCACAGAAATTCTACCAGTGTCT
ATGACCAAGACATCAGTAGATTGTACAATGTACATTTGTGGTGATTCAACTGAATGCAGCAATCTTTTGT
TGCAATATGGCAGTTTTTGTACACAATTAAACCGTGCTTTAACTGGAATAGCTGTTGAACAAGACAAAAA
CACCCAAGAAGTTTTTGCACAAGTCAAACAAATTTACAAAACACCACCAATTAAAGATTTTGGTGGTTTT
AATTTTTCACAAATATTACCAGATCCATCAAAACCAAGCAAGAGGTCATTTATTGAAGATCTACTTTTCA
ACAAAGTGACACTTGCAGATGCTGGCTTCATCAAACAATATGGTGATTGCCTTGGTGATATTGCTGCTAG
AGACCTCATTTGTGCACAAAAGTTTAACGGCCTTACTGTTTTGCCACCTTTGCTCACAGATGAAATGATT
GCTCAATACACTTCTGCACTGTTAGCGGGTACAATCACTTCTGGTTGGACCTTTGGTGCAGGTGCTGCAT
TACAAATACCATTTGCTATGCAAATGGCTTATAGGTTTAATGGTATTGGAGTTACACAGAATGTTCTCTA
TGAGAACCAAAAATTGATTGCCAACCAATTTAATAGTGCTATTGGCAAAATTCAAGACTCACTTTCTTCC
ACAGCAAGTGCACTTGGAAAACTTCAAGATGTGGTCAACCAAAATGCACAAGCTTTAAACACGCTTGTTA
AACAACTTAGCTCCAATTTTGGTGCAATTTCAAGTGTTTTAAATGATATCCTTTCACGTCTTGACAAAGT
TGAGGCTGAAGTGCAAATTGATAGGTTGATCACAGGCAGACTTCAAAGTTTGCAGACATATGTGACTCAA
CAATTAATTAGAGCTGCAGAAATCAGAGCTTCTGCTAATCTTGCTGCTACTAAAATGTCAGAGTGTGTAC
TTGGACAATCAAAAAGAGTTGATTTTTGTGGAAAGGGCTATCATCTTATGTCCTTCCCTCAGTCAGCACC
TCATGGTGTAGTCTTCTTGCATGTGACTTATGTCCCTGCACAAGAAAAGAACTTCACAACTGCTCCTGCC
ATTTGTCATGATGGAAAAGCACACTTTCCTCGTGAAGGTGTCTTTGTTTCAAATGGCACACACTGGTTTG
TAACACAAAGGAATTTTTATGAACCACAAATCATTACTACAGACAACACATTTGTGTCTGGTAACTGTGA
TGTTGTAATAGGAATTGTCAACAACACAGTTTATGATCCTTTGCAACCTGAATTAGACTCATTCAAGGAG
GAGTTAGATAAATATTTTAAGAATCATACATCACCAGATGTTGATTTAGGTGACATCTCTGGCATTAATG
CTTCAGTTGTAAACATTCAAAAAGAAATTGACCGCCTCAATGAGGTTGCCAAGAATTTAAATGAATCTCT
CATCGATCTCCAAGAACTTGGAAAGTATGAGCAGTATATAAAATGGCCATGGTACATTTGGCTAGGTTTT
ATAGCTGGCTTGATTGCCATAGTAATGGTGACAATTATGCTTTGCTGTATGACCAGTTGCTGTAGTTGTC
TCAAGGGCTGTTGTTCTTGTGGATCCTGCTGCAAATTTGATGAAGACGACTCTGAGCCAGTGCTCAAAGG
AGTCAAATTACATTACACAGAAAACCTTTACTTTCAGTCGTACCCCTATGACGTACCAGATTATGCGTAA
GCTAGCTTGACTGACTGAGATACAGCGTACCTTCAGCTCACAGACATGATAAGATACATTGATGAGTTTG
GACAAACCACAACTAGAATGCAGTGAAAAAAATGCTTTATTTGTGAAATTTGTGATGCTATTGCTTTATT
TGTAACCATTATAAGCTGCAATAAACAAGTTAACAACAACAATTGCATTCATTTTATGTTTCAGGTTCAG
GGGGAGGTGTGGGAGGTTTTTTAAAGCAAGTAAAACCTCTACAAATGTGGTATTGGCCCATCTCTATCGG
TATCGTAGCATAACCCCTTGGGGCCTCTAAACGGGTCTTGAGGGGTTTTTTGTGCCCCTCGGGCCGGATT
GCTATCTACCGGCATTGGCGCAGAAAAAAATGCCTGATGCGACGCTGCGCGTCTTATACTCCCACATATG
CCAGATTCAGCAACGGATACGGCTTCCCCAACTTGCCCACTTCCATACGTGTCCTCCTTACCAGAAATTT
ATCCTTAAGGTCGTCAGCTATCCTGCAGGCGATCTCTCGATTTCGATCAAGACATTCCTTTAATGGTCTT
TTCTGGACACCACTAGGGGTCAGAAGTAGTTCATCAAACTTTCTTCCCTCCCTAATCTCATTGGTTACCT
TGGGCTATCGAAACTTAATTAACCAGTCAAGTCAGCTACTTGGCGAGATCGACTTGTCTGGGTTTCGACT
ACGCTCAGAATTGCGTCAGTCAAGTTCGATCTGGTCCTTGCTATTGCACCCGTTCTCCGATTACGAGTTT
CATTTAAATCATGTGAGCAAAAGGCCAGCAAAAGGCCAGGAACCGTAAAAAGGCCGCGTTGCTGGCGTTT
TTCCATAGGCTCCGCCCCCCTGACGAGCATCACAAAAATCGACGCTCAAGTCAGAGGTGGCGAAACCCGA
CAGGACTATAAAGATACCAGGCGTTTCCCCCTGGAAGCTCCCTCGTGCGCTCTCCTGTTCCGACCCTGCC
GCTTACCGGATACCTGTCCGCCTTTCTCCCTTCGGGAAGCGTGGCGCTTTCTCATAGCTCACGCTGTAGG
TATCTCAGTTCGGTGTAGGTCGTTCGCTCCAAGCTGGGCTGTGTGCACGAACCCCCCGTTCAGCCCGACC
GCTGCGCCTTATCCGGTAACTATCGTCTTGAGTCCAACCCGGTAAGACACGACTTATCGCCACTGGCAGC
AGCCACTGGTAACAGGATTAGCAGAGCGAGGTATGTAGGCGGTGCTACAGAGTTCTTGAAGTGGTGGCCT
AACTACGGCTACACTAGAAGAACAGTATTTGGTATCTGCGCTCTGCTGAAGCCAGTTACCTTCGGAAAAA
GAGTTGGTAGCTCTTGATCCGGCAAACAAACCACCGCTGGTAGCGGTGGTTTTTTTGTTTGCAAGCAGCA
GATTACGCGCAGAAAAAAAGGATCTCAAGAAGATCCTTTGATCTTTTCTACGGGGTCTGACGCTCAGTGG
AACGAAAACTCACGTTAAGGGATTTTGGTCATGAGATTATCAAAAAGGATCTTCACCTAGATCCTTTTAA
ATTAAAAATGAAGTTTTAAATCAATCTAAAGTATATATGAGTAAACTTGGTCTGACAGTTACCAATGCTT
AATCAGTGAGGCACCTATCTCAGCGATCTGTCTATTTCGTTCATCCATAGTTGCATTTAAATTTCCGAAC
TCTCCAAGGCCCTCGTCGGAAAATCTTCAAACCTTTCGTCCGATCCATCTTGCAGGCTACCTCTCGAACG
AACTATCGCAAGTCTCTTGGCCGGCCTTGCGCCTTGGCTATTGCTTGGCAGCGCCTATCGCCAGGTATTA
CTCCAATCCCGAATATCCGAGATCGGGATCACCCGAGAGAAGTTCAACCTACATCCTCAATCCCGATCTA
TCCGAGATCCGAGGAATATCGAAATCGGGGCGCGCCTGGCCTCCGCGCCGGGTTTTGGCGCCTCCCGCGG
GCGCCCCCCTCGTCACGGCGAGCGCTGCCACGTCAGACGAAGGGCGCAGGAGCGTCCTGATCCTTCCGCC
CGGACGCTCAGGACAGCGGCCCGCTGCTCATAAGACTCGGCCTTAGAACCCCAGTATCAGCAGAAGGACA
TTTTAGGACGGGACTTGGGTGACTCTAGGGCACTGGTTTTCTTTCCAGAGAGCGGAACAGGCGAGGAAAA
GTAGTCCCTTCTCGGCGATTCTGCGGAGGGATCTCCGTGGGGCGGTGAACGCCGATGATTATATAAGGAC
GCGCCGGGTGTGGCACAGCTAGTTCCGTCGCAGCCGGGATTTGGGTCGCGGTTCTTGTTTGTGGATCGCT
GTGATCGTCACTTGGTGAGTAGCGGGCTGCTGGGCTGGCCGGGGCTTTCGTGGCCGCCGGGCCGCTCGGT
GGGACGGAAGCGTGTGGAGAGACCGCCAAGGGCTGTAGTCTGGGTCCGCGAGCAAGGTTGCCCTGAACTG
GGGGTTGGGGGGAGCGCAGCAAAATGGCGGCTGTTCCCGAGTCTTGAATGGAAGACGCTTGTGAGGCGGG
CTGTGAGGTCGTTGAAACAAGGTGGGGGGCATGGTGGGCGGCAAGAACCCAAGGTCTTGAGCCCTTCGCT
AATGCGGGAAAGCTCTTATTCGGGTGAGATGGGCTGGGCACCATCTGGGGACCCTGACGTGAAGTTTGTC
ACTGACTGGAGAACTCGGTTTGTCGTCTGTTGCGGGGGCGGCAGTTATGGCGGTGCCGTTGGGCAGTGCA
CCCGTACCTTTGGGAGCGCGCGCCCTCGTCGTGTCGTGACGTCACCCGTTCTGTTGGCTTATAATGCAGG
GTGGGGCCACCAGCCGGTAGGTGTGCGGTAGGCTTTTCTCCGTCGCAGGACGCAGGGTTCGGGCCTAGGG
TAGGCTCTCCTGAATCGACAGGCGCCGGACCTCTGGTGAGGGGAGGGATAAGTGAGGCGTCAGTTTCTTT
GGTCGGTTTTATGTACCTATCTTCTTAAGTAGCTGAAGCTCCGGTTTTGAACTATGCGCTCGGGGTTGGC
GAGTGTGTTTTGTGAAGTTTTTTAGGCACCTTTTGAAATGTAATCATTTGGGTCAATATGTAATTTTCAG
TGTTAGACTTGTAAATTGTCCGCTAAATTCTGGCCGTTTTTGGCTTTTTTGTTAGACAACATGACCGAGT
ACAAGCCCACGGTGCGCCTCGCCACCCGCGACGACGTCCCCAGGGCCGTACGCACCCTCGCCGCCGCGTT
CGCCGACTACCCCGCCACGCGCCACACCGTCGATCCGGACCGCCACATCGAGCGGGTCACCGAGCTGCAA
GAACTCTTCCTCACGCGCGTCGGGCTCGACATCGGCAAGGTGTGGGTCGCGGACGACGGCGCCGCGGTGG
CGGTCTGGACCACGCCGGAGAGCGTCGAAGCGGGGGCGGTGTTCGCCGAGATCGGCCCGCGCATGGCCGA
GTTGAGCGGTTCCCGGCTGGCCGCGCAGCAACAGATGGAGGGCCTCCTGGCGCCGCACCGGCCCAAGGAG
CCCGCGTGGTTCCTGGCCACCGTCGGCGTCTCGCCCGACCACCAGGGCAAGGGTCTGGGCAGCGCCGTCG
TGCTCCCCGGAGTGGAGGCCGCCGAGCGCGCCGGGGTGCCCGCCTTCCTGGAGACCTCCGCGCCCCGCAA
CCTCCCCTTCTACGAGCGGCTCGGCTTCACCGTCACCGCCGACGTCGAGGTGCCCGAAGGACCGCGCACC
TGGTGCATGACCCGCAAGCCCGGTGCCTAGGCTAGTATGTAAGCCTAGTCTTAGATAATAAAATCGCTAT
CCATCGAAGATGGATGTGTGTTGGTTTTTTGTGTGTGTAACGCTAGGCGCGCCTGGTGTACCGAGAACGA
TCCTCTCAGTGCGAGTCTCGACGATCCATATCGTTGCTTGGCAGTCAGCCAGTCGGAATCCAGCTTGGGA
CCCAGGAAGTCCAATCGTCAGATATTGTACTCAAGCCTGGTCACGGCAGCGTACCGATCTGTTTAAACCT
AGATATTGATAGTCTGATCGGTCAACGTATAATCGAGTCCTAGCTTTTGCAAACATCTATCAAGAGACAG
GATCAGCAGGAGGCTTTCGCATGAGTATTCAACATTTCCGTGTCGCCCTTATTCCCTTTTTTGCGGCATT
TTGCCTTCCTGTTTTTGCTCACCCAGAAACGCTGGTGAAAGTAAAAGATGCTGAAGATCAGTTGGGTGCG
CGAGTGGGTTACATCGAACTGGATCTCAACAGCGGTAAGATCCTTGAGAGTTTTCGCCCCGAAGAACGCT
TTCCAATGATGAGCACTTTTAAAGTTCTGCTATGTGGCGCGGTATTATCCCGTATTGACGCCGGGCAAGA
GCAACTCGGTCGCCGCATACACTATTCTCAGAATGACTTGGTTGAGTATTCACCAGTCACAGAAAAGCAT
CTTACGGATGGCATGACAGTAAGAGAATTATGCAGTGCTGCCATAACCATGAGTGATAACACTGCGGCCA
ACTTACTTCTGACAACGATTGGAGGACCGAAGGAGCTAACCGCTTTTTTGCACAACATGGGGGATCATGT
AACTCGCCTTGATCGTTGGGAACCGGAGCTGAATGAAGCCATACCAAACGACGAGCGTGACACCACGATG
CCTGTAGCAATGGCAACAACCTTGCGTAAACTATTAACTGGCGAACTACTTACTCTAGCTTCCCGGCAAC
AGTTGATAGACTGGATGGAGGCGGATAAAGTTGCAGGACCACTTCTGCGCTCGGCCCTTCCGGCTGGCTG
GTTTATTGCTGATAAATCTGGAGCCGGTGAGCGTGGGTCTCGCGGTATCATTGCAGCACTGGGGCCAGAT
GGTAAGCCCTCCCGTATCGTAGTTATCTACACGACGGGGAGTCAGGCAACTATGGATGAACGAAATAGAC
AGATCGCTGAGATAGGTGCCTCACTGATTAAGCATTGGTAACCGATTCTAGGTGCATTGGCGCAGAAAAA
AATGCCTGATGCGACGCTGCGCGTCTTATACTCCCACATATGCCAGATTCAGCAACGGATACGGCTTCCC
CAACTTGCCCACTTCCATACGTGTCCTCCTTACCAGAAATTTATCCTTAAGATCCCGAATCGTTTAAACT
CGACTCTGGCTCTATCGAATCT
